Addgene plasmid #197491: pHTN-Halo-TEV-ATG3_H266Q
Purpose: Mammalian Expression of human ATG3 H266Q
Depositing lab: James Hurley. Depositing organization: University of California, Berkeley.
Backbone
  Vector backbone: pHTN
  Vector type: Mammalian Expression
Growth in bacteria
  Bacterial resistance: Ampicillin, 100 μg/mL
  Growth temperature: 37°C
  Growth strain: DH5alpha
  Copy number: High Copy
Gene/Insert
  Gene/Insert name: ATG3
  Species: H. sapiens (human)
  Mutation: H266Q
  Entrez Gene: ATG3 (a.k.a. APG3, APG3-LIKE, APG3L, PC3-96, hApg3)
  Tag / fusion protein: Halo (N terminal on insert)
  Cloning method: Restriction Enzyme; 5′ cloning site Unknown (unknown if destroyed); 3′ cloning site Unknown (unknown if destroyed)
Terms and licenses: Academic/Nonprofit Terms; Industry Terms: Not Available to Industry
How to cite: pHTN-Halo-TEV-ATG3_H266Q was a gift from James Hurley (Addgene plasmid # 197491 ; http://n2t.net/addgene:197491 ; RRID:Addgene_197491)
