[The description below was written by a language model from this plasmid's Addgene catalogue record and pLannotate feature annotations shown in this document.]
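Description:
pHTN-Halo-TEV-ATG3_H266Q is a 7,044 bp mammalian expression plasmid built on the pHTN backbone. It produces human ATG3 carrying the H266Q substitution as an N-terminal HaloTag fusion. In bacteria it replicates from a high-copy ColE1/pUC-type origin and is selected with ampicillin through the β-lactamase gene. A ColE1 cer site is also annotated, which helps keep the plasmid monomeric. A separate cassette, with the SV40 enhancer/early promoter driving neo followed by a synthetic poly(A) signal, would allow G418-type selection of transfected mammalian cells. Several short annotations (fragments of SET1, large T antigen, M13 ori, bom and tnpA) appear to be backbone remnants or partial matches rather than functional elements.

The expression unit begins with the CMV immediate-early enhancer and promoter, followed by a chimeric β-globin/immunoglobulin intron that typically improves transcript processing and expression. A T7 promoter sits just upstream of the coding region and could support T7 polymerase-driven transcription, and a T7 terminator fragment lies downstream. The open reading frame encodes HaloTag, a modified dehalogenase that bonds covalently to chloroalkane ligands, then a TEV protease recognition site, then ATG3. An SV40 polyadenylation signal follows the cassette. ATG3 is the E2-like enzyme that conjugates ATG8-family proteins such as LC3 and GABARAP to phosphatidylethanolamine during autophagy.

The HaloTag allows fluorescent labelling or capture on chloroalkane resin, and TEV cleavage can release ATG3 from the tag. The record gives the purpose only as mammalian expression of the H266Q mutant and does not describe the functional effect of the mutation. The cloning sites are also not recorded.
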