Features (pLannotate 1.2.2; 21 found; start..end, strand, type, name):
    117..494     +  enhancer       CMV enhancer: human cytomegalovirus immediate early enhancer
    496..695     +  promoter       CMV promoter: human cytomegalovirus (CMV) immediate early promoter
    834..966     +  intron         chimeric intron: chimera between introns from human β-globin and immunoglobulin heavy chain genes
   1010..1028    +  promoter       T7 promoter: promoter for bacteriophage T7 RNA polymerase
   1044..1934    +  CDS            HaloTag®: modified bacterial dehalogenase that forms covalent bonds with chloroalkane derivatives
   1947..1967    +  CDS            TEV site: tobacco etch virus (TEV) protease recognition and cleavage site
   1998..2939    +  CDS            ATG3: ATG3_HUMAN - Also known as APG3, APG3L. Experimental evidence at protein level: Swiss-Prot protein existence level 1. E2 conjugating enzyme required for the cytoplasm to vacuole transport (Cvt), autophagy, and mitochondrial homeostasis. Responsible for the E2-like covalent binding of phosphatidylethanolamine to the C- terminal Gly of ATG8-like proteins (GABARAP, GABARAPL1, GABARAPL2 or MAP1LC3A). The ATG12-ATG5 conjugate plays a role of an E3 and promotes the transfer of ATG8-like proteins from ATG3 to phosphatidylethanolamine (PE). This step is required for the membrane association of ATG8-li
   2953..2978    +  CDS            SET1 (fragment): solubility-enhancement tag derived from T7 phage gene 10B
   2986..3002    +  terminator     T7 terminator (fragment): transcription terminator for bacteriophage T7 RNA polymerase
   3022..3143    -  polyA_signal   SV40 poly(A) signal: SV40 polyadenylation signal
   3166..3234    -  CDS            large T antigen (fragment): large T antigen from SV40 (simian virus 40)
   3239..3271    +  rep_origin     M13 ori (fragment): M13 bacteriophage origin of replication; arrow indicates direction of (+) strand synthesis
   3272..3323    -  misc_feature   bom (fragment): basis of mobility region from pBR322
   3388..3745    +  promoter       SV40 promoter: SV40 enhancer and early promoter
   3796..4587    +  CDS            neo: KKA2_KLEPN - Also known as kan, nptII. Experimental evidence at protein level: Swiss-Prot protein existence level 1. Resistance to kanamycin, neomycin, paromomycin, ribostamycin, butirosin and gentamicin B. From Klebsiella pneumoniae.
   4654..4702    +  polyA_signal   poly(A) signal: synthetic polyadenylation signal
   4723..4815    -  CDS            tnpA (fragment): TN5P_ECOLX - Also known as tnp. Experimental evidence at protein level: Swiss-Prot protein existence level 1. Mediates transposition of transposon Tn5 by a 'cut and paste' mechanism. First, the monomeric transposase binds the 19 bp inverted DNA repeats flanking the transposon. Then, dimerization of the DNA- bound transposase creates a synaptic DNA complex. After nicking of the first DNA strand, excision of the transposon proceeds through a series of intermediates. The transposase then mediates the insertion of the transposon at a new site by strand transfer. The activity of the wild- type tran
   4858..4962    +  promoter       AmpR promoter: bla
   4963..5823    +  CDS            AmpR: β-lactamase; bla; confers resistance to ampicillin, carbenicillin, and related antibiotics
   5981..6569    -  rep_origin     ori: high-copy-number ColE1/pMB1/pBR322/pUC origin of replication
   6685..6968    +  misc_feature   cer region: ColE1-derived recombination site that helps to maintain plasmids as monomers
>Addgene plasmid #197491 | pHTN-Halo-TEV-ATG3_H266Q | addgene full sequence | sequence record 389405 | Addgene NGS Result
TATTCATTGGTTATATAGCATAAATCAATATTGGCTATTGGCCATTGCATACGTTGTATCTATATCATAA
TATGTACATTTATATTGGCTCATGTCCAATATGACCGCCATGTTGGCATTGATTATTGACTAGTTATTAA
TAGTAATCAATTACGGGGTCATTAGTTCATAGCCCATATATGGAGTTCCGCGTTACATAACTTACGGTAA
ATGGCCCGCCTGGCTGACCGCCCAACGACCCCCGCCCATTGACGTCAATAATGACGTATGTTCCCATAGT
AACGCCAATAGGGACTTTCCATTGACGTCAATGGGTGGAGTATTTACGGTAAACTGCCCACTTGGCAGTA
CATCAAGTGTATCATATGCCAAGTCCGCCCCCTATTGACGTCAATGACGGTAAATGGCCCGCCTGGCATT
ATGCCCAGTACATGACCTTACGGGACTTTCCTACTTGGCAGTACATCTACGTATTAGTCATCGCTATTAC
CATGGTGATGCGGTTTTGGCAGTACACCAATGGGCGTGGATAGCGGTTTGACTCACGGGGATTTCCAAGT
CTCCACCCCATTGACGTCAATGGGAGTTTGTTTTGGCACCAAAATCAACGGGACTTTCCAAAATGTCGTA
ATAACCCCGCCCCGTTGACGCAAATGGGCGGTAGGCGTGTACGGTGGGAGGTCTATATAAGCAGAGCTGG
TTTAGTGAACCGTCAGATCACTAGAAGCTTTATTGCGGTAGTTTATCACAGTTAAATTGCTAACGCAGTC
AGTGCTTCTGACACAACAGTCTCGAACTTAAGCTGCAGAAGTTGGTCGTGAGGCACTGGGCAGGTAAGTA
TCAAGGTTACAAGACAGGTTTAAGGAGACCAATAGAAACTGGGCTTGTCGAGACAGAGAAGACTCTTGCG
TTTCTGATAGGCACCTATTGGTCTTACTGACATCCACTTTGCCTTTCTCTCCACAGGTGTCCACTCCCAG
TTCAATTACAGCTCTTAAGGCTAGAGTATTAATACGACTCACTATAGGGCTAGCAAAGCCACCATGGCAG
AAATCGGTACTGGCTTTCCATTCGACCCCCATTATGTGGAAGTCCTGGGCGAGCGCATGCACTACGTCGA
TGTTGGTCCGCGCGATGGCACCCCTGTGCTGTTCCTGCACGGTAACCCGACCTCCTCCTACGTGTGGCGC
AACATCATCCCGCATGTTGCACCGACCCATCGCTGCATTGCTCCAGACCTGATCGGTATGGGCAAATCCG
ACAAACCAGACCTGGGTTATTTCTTCGACGACCACGTCCGCTTCATGGATGCCTTCATCGAAGCCCTGGG
TCTGGAAGAGGTCGTCCTGGTCATTCACGACTGGGGCTCCGCTCTGGGTTTCCACTGGGCCAAGCGCAAT
CCAGAGCGCGTCAAAGGTATTGCATTTATGGAGTTCATCCGCCCTATCCCGACCTGGGACGAATGGCCAG
AATTTGCCCGCGAGACCTTCCAGGCCTTCCGCACCACCGACGTCGGCCGCAAGCTGATCATCGATCAGAA
CGTTTTTATCGAGGGTACGCTGCCGATGGGTGTCGTCCGCCCGCTGACTGAAGTCGAGATGGACCATTAC
CGCGAGCCGTTCCTGAATCCTGTTGACCGCGAGCCACTGTGGCGCTTCCCAAACGAGCTGCCAATCGCCG
GTGAGCCAGCGAACATCGTCGCGCTGGTCGAAGAATACATGGACTGGCTGCACCAGTCCCCTGTCCCGAA
GCTGCTGTTCTGGGGCACCCCAGGCGTTCTGATCCCACCGGCCGAAGCCGCTCGCCTGGCCAAAAGCCTG
CCTAACTGCAAGGCTGTGGACATCGGCCCGGGTCTGAATCTGCTGCAAGAAGACAACCCGGACCTGATCG
GCAGCGAGATCGCGCGCTGGCTGTCGACGCTCGAGATTTCCGGCGAGCCAACCACTGAGGATCTGTACTT
TCAGAGCGATAACGCGATCGCTTCCGAATTCGGATCCATGCAGAATGTGATTAATACTGTGAAGGGAAAG
GCACTGGAAGTGGCTGAGTACCTGACCCCGGTCCTCAAGGAATCAAAGTTTAAGGAAACAGGTGTAATTA
CCCCAGAAGAGTTTGTGGCAGCTGGAGATCACCTAGTCCACCACTGTCCAACATGGCAATGGGCTACAGG
GGAAGAATTGAAAGTGAAGGCATACCTACCAACAGGCAAACAATTTTTGGTAACCAAAAATGTGCCGTGC
TATAAGCGGTGCAAACAGATGGAATATTCAGATGAATTGGAAGCTATCATTGAAGAAGATGATGGTGATG
GCGGATGGGTAGATACATATCACAACACAGGTATTACAGGAATAACGGAAGCCGTTAAAGAGATCACACT
GGAAAATAAGGACAATATAAGGCTTCAAGATTGCTCAGCACTATGTGAAGAGGAAGAAGATGAAGATGAA
GGAGAAGCTGCAGATATGGAAGAATATGAAGAGAGTGGATTGTTGGAAACAGATGAGGCTACCCTAGATA
CAAGGAAAATAGTAGAAGCTTGTAAAGCCAAAACTGATGCTGGCGGTGAAGATGCTATTTTGCAAACCAG
AACTTATGACCTTTACATCACTTATGATAAATATTACCAGACTCCACGATTATGGTTGTTTGGCTATGAT
GAGCAACGGCAGCCTTTAACAGTTGAGCACATGTATGAAGACATCAGTCAGGATCATGTGAAGAAAACAG
TGACCATTGAAAATCACCCTCATCTGCCACCACCTCCCATGTGTTCAGTTCACCCATGCAGGCAAGCTGA
GGTGATGAAGAAAATCATTGAGACTGTTGCAGAAGGAGGGGGAGAACTTGGAGTTCATATGTATCTTCTT
ATTTTCTTGAAATTTGTACAAGCTGTCATTCCAACAATAGAATATGACTACACAAGACACTTCACAATGT
AAGCGGCCGCTTGCTGAGTTGGCTGCTGCCACCGCTGAGCAATAACTAGCATAACCCCTTGGCCGCTTCG
AGCAGACATGATAAGATACATTGATGAGTTTGGACAAACCACAACTAGAATGCAGTGAAAAAAATGCTTT
ATTTGTGAAATTTGTGATGCTATTGCTTTATTTGTAACCATTATAAGCTGCAATAAACAAGTTAACAACA
ACAATTGCATTCATTTTATGTTTCAGGTTCAGGGGGAGATGTGGGAGGTTTTTTTAAGCAAGTAAAACCT
CTACAAATGTGGTAAAATCGAATTTTAACAAAATATTAACGCTTACAATTTCCTGATGCGGTATTTTCTC
CTTACGCATCTGTGCGGTATTTCACACCGCATACGCGGATCTGCGCAGCACCATGGCCTGAAATAACCTC
TGAAAGAGGAACTTGGTTAGGTACCTTCTGAGGCGGAAAGAACCAGCTGTGGAATGTGTGTCAGTTAGGG
TGTGGAAAGTCCCCAGGCTCCCCAGCAGGCAGAAGTATGCAAAGCATGCATCTCAATTAGTCAGCAACCA
GGTGTGGAAAGTCCCCAGGCTCCCCAGCAGGCAGAAGTATGCAAAGCATGCATCTCAATTAGTCAGCAAC
CATAGTCCCGCCCCTAACTCCGCCCATCCCGCCCCTAACTCCGCCCAGTTCCGCCCATTCTCCGCCCCAT
GGCTGACTAATTTTTTTTATTTATGCAGAGGCCGAGGCCGCCTCGGCCTCTGAGCTATTCCAGAAGTAGT
GAGGAGGCTTTTTTGGAGGCCTAGGCTTTTGCAAAAAGCTTGATTCTTCTGACACAACAGTCTCGAACTT
AAGGCTAGAGCCACCATGATTGAACAAGATGGATTGCACGCAGGTTCTCCGGCCGCTTGGGTGGAGAGGC
TATTCGGCTATGACTGGGCACAACAGACAATCGGCTGCTCTGATGCCGCCGTGTTCCGGCTGTCAGCGCA
GGGGCGCCCGGTTCTTTTTGTCAAGACCGACCTGTCCGGTGCCCTGAATGAACTGCAGGACGAGGCAGCG
CGGCTATCGTGGCTGGCCACGACGGGCGTTCCTTGCGCAGCTGTGCTCGACGTTGTCACTGAAGCGGGAA
GGGACTGGCTGCTATTGGGCGAAGTGCCGGGGCAGGATCTCCTGTCATCTCACCTTGCTCCTGCCGAGAA
AGTATCCATCATGGCTGATGCAATGCGGCGGCTGCATACGCTTGATCCGGCTACCTGCCCATTCGACCAC
CAAGCGAAACATCGCATCGAGCGAGCACGTACTCGGATGGAAGCCGGTCTTGTCGATCAGGATGATCTGG
ACGAAGAGCATCAGGGGCTCGCGCCAGCCGAACTGTTCGCCAGGCTCAAGGCGCGCATGCCCGACGGCGA
GGATCTCGTCGTGACCCATGGCGATGCCTGCTTGCCGAATATCATGGTGGAAAATGGCCGCTTTTCTGGA
TTCATCGACTGTGGCCGGCTGGGTGTGGCGGACCGCTATCAGGACATAGCGTTGGCTACCCGTGATATTG
CTGAAGAGCTTGGCGGCGAATGGGCTGACCGCTTCCTCGTGCTTTACGGTATCGCCGCTCCCGATTCGCA
GCGCATCGCCTTCTATCGCCTTCTTGACGAGTTCTTCTGAGCGGGACTCTGGGGTTCGAAATGACCGACC
AAGCGACGCCCAACCTGCCATCACGATGGCCGCAATAAAATATCTTTATTTTCATTACATCTGTGTGTTG
GTTTTTTGTGTGAATCGATAGCGATAAGGATCCTCTTTGCGCTTGCGTTTTCCCTTGTCCAGATAGCCCA
GTAGCTGACATTCATCCGGGGTCAGCACCGTTTCTGCGGACTGGCTTTCTACGTAATGGTTTCTTAGACG
TCAGGTGGCACTTTTCGGGGAAATGTGCGCGGAACCCCTATTTGTTTATTTTTCTAAATACATTCAAATA
TGTATCCGCTCATGAGACAATAACCCTGATAAATGCTTCAATAATATTGAAAAAGGAAGAGTATGAGTAT
TCAACATTTCCGTGTCGCCCTTATTCCCTTTTTTGCGGCATTTTGCCTTCCTGTTTTTGCTCACCCAGAA
ACGCTGGTGAAAGTAAAAGATGCTGAAGATCAGTTGGGTGCACGAGTGGGTTACATCGAACTGGATCTCA
ACAGCGGTAAGATCCTTGAGAGTTTTCGCCCCGAAGAACGTTTTCCAATGATGAGCACTTTCAAAGTTCT
GCTATGTGGCGCGGTATTATCCCGTATTGACGCCGGGCAAGAGCAACTCGGTCGCCGCATACACTATTCT
CAGAATGACTTGGTTGAGTACTCACCAGTCACAGAAAAGCATCTTACGGATGGCATGACAGTAAGAGAAT
TATGCAGTGCTGCCATAACCATGAGTGATAACACTGCGGCCAACTTACTTCTGACAACTATCGGAGGACC
GAAGGAGCTAACCGCTTTTTTGCACAACATGGGGGATCATGTAACTCGCCTTGATCGTTGGGAACCGGAG
CTGAATGAAGCCATACCAAACGACGAGCGTGACACCACGATGCCTGTAGCAATGGCAACAACGTTGCGCA
AACTATTAACTGGCGAACTACTTACTCTAGCTTCCCGGCAACAATTAATAGACTGGATGGAGGCGGATAA
AGTTGCAGGACCACTTCTGCGCTCGGCCCTTCCGGCTGGCTGGTTTATTGCTGATAAATCTGGAGCCGGT
GAGCGTGGGTCTCGCGGTATCATTGCAGCACTGGGGCCAGATGGTAAGCCCTCCCGTATCGTAGTTATCT
ACACGACGGGGAGTCAGGCAACTATGGATGAACGAAATAGACAGATCGCTGAGATAGGTGCCTCACTGAT
TAAGCATTGGTAATTCGAAATGACCGACCAAGCGACGCCCAACCGGTATCAGCTCACTCAAAGGCGGTAA
TACGGTTATCCACAGAATCAGGGGATAACGCAGGAAAGAACATGTGAGCAAAAGGCCAGCAAAAGGCCAG
GAACCGTAAAAAGGCCGCGTTGCTGGCGTTTTTCCATAGGCTCCGCCCCCCTGACGAGCATCACAAAAAT
CGACGCTCAAGTCAGAGGTGGCGAAACCCGACAGGACTATAAAGATACCAGGCGTTTCCCCCTGGAAGCT
CCCTCGTGCGCTCTCCTGTTCCGACCCTGCCGCTTACCGGATACCTGTCCGCCTTTCTCCCTTCGGGAAG
CGTGGCGCTTTCTCATAGCTCACGCTGTAGGTATCTCAGTTCGGTGTAGGTCGTTCGCTCCAAGCTGGGC
TGTGTGCACGAACCCCCCGTTCAGCCCGACCGCTGCGCCTTATCCGGTAACTATCGTCTTGAGTCCAACC
CGGTAAGACACGACTTATCGCCACTGGCAGCAGCCACTGGTAACAGGATTAGCAGAGCGAGGTATGTAGG
CGGTGCTACAGAGTTCTTGAAGTGGTGGCCTAACTACGGCTACACTAGAAGGACAGTATTTGGTATCTGC
GCTCTGCTGAAGCCAGTTACCTTCGGAAAAAGAGTTGGTAGCTCTTGATCCGGCAAACAAACCACCGCTG
GTAGCGGTGGTTTTTTTGTTTGCAAGCAGCAGATTACGCGCAGAAAAAAAGGATTTCAAGAAGATCCTTT
GATCTTTTCTACGGGGTCTGACGCTCAGTGGAACGAAAACTCACGTTAAGGGATTTTGGTCATGAGATTA
TCAAAAAGGATCTTCACCTAGATCCTTTTATAGTCCGGAAATACAGGAACGCACGCTGGATGGCCCTTCG
CTGGGATGGTGAAACCATGAAAAATGGCAGCTTCAGTGGATTAAGTGGGGGTAATGTGGCCTGTACCCTC
TGGTTGCATAGGTATTCATACGGTTAAAATTTATCAGGCGCGATTGCGGCAGTTTTTCGGGTGGTTTGTT
GCCATTTTTACCTGTCTGCTGCCGTGATCGCGCTGAACGCGTTTTAGCGGTGCGTACAATTAAGGGATTA
TGGTAAATCCACTTACTGTCTGCCCTCGTAGCCATCGAGATAAACCGCAGTACTCCGGCCACGATGCGTC
CGGCGTAGAGGATCGAGATCTTCAATATTGGCCATTAGCCATAT
